Addgene plasmid #119603: pC.061
Purpose: Level 0 part. Promoter
Depositing lab: Alistair McCormick. Depositing organization: University of Edinburgh. Publication: CyanoGate: A Modular Cloning Suite for Engineering Cyanobacteria Based on the Plant MoClo Syntax. Vasudevan R, Gale GAR, Schiavon AA, Puzorjov A, Malin J, Gillespie MD, Vavitsas K, Zulkower V, Wang B, Howe CJ, Lea-Smith DJ, McCormick AJ. Plant Physiol. 2019 May;180(1):39-55. doi: 10.1104/pp.18.01401. Epub 2019 Feb 28. PubMed 30819783.
Backbone
  Vector backbone: pSB4K5
  Backbone size w/o insert (bp): 3313
  Vector type: Synthetic Biology
Growth in bacteria
  Bacterial resistance: Kanamycin, 50 μg/mL
  Growth temperature: 37°C
  Growth strain: DH5alpha
  Copy number: Low Copy
Gene/Insert
  Gene/Insert name: Ptic
  Species: Synthetic
  Insert size (bp): 89
  Cloning method: Restriction Enzyme; 5′ cloning site BpiI (destroyed during cloning); 3′ cloning site BpiI (destroyed during cloning)
  Sequencing primers: 5′ aagattacttcgcgtttgccac; 3′ GTCTCATGAGCGGATACATATTTGAATG
Terms and licenses: Academic/Nonprofit Terms; Industry Terms: Not Available to Industry
Depositor comments: Synthetic variant of the tic promoter from E. coli. Please visit https://www.biorxiv.org/content/10.1101/426700v1 for bioRxiv preprint.
How to cite: pC.061 was a gift from Alistair McCormick (Addgene plasmid # 119603 ; http://n2t.net/addgene:119603 ; RRID:Addgene_119603)
