[The description below was written by a language model from this plasmid's Addgene catalogue record and pLannotate feature annotations shown in this document.]
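Description:
pC.061 is a Level 0 promoter part from the CyanoGate modular cloning suite, a Golden Gate toolkit that extends the plant MoClo syntax to the engineering of cyanobacteria. It is built on the pSB4K5 backbone, a synthetic-biology vector that is maintained in E. coli at low copy number through the pSC101 origin of replication and its required Rep101 (RepA) initiator protein. Selection is by kanamycin, conferred by the KanR aminoglycoside phosphotransferase gene. The sequenced plasmid is about 3.4 kb.

The payload is Ptic, an 89 bp synthetic variant of the E. coli tic promoter. The automated annotation detects it as a trc-type promoter, a trp/lac UV5 hybrid, followed immediately by a lac operator. This suggests that transcription from the part can be repressed by the lac repressor and relieved with IPTG where LacI is present, although the record itself does not describe its regulation or measured strength. The insert was cloned using BpiI sites that were destroyed in the process, as is usual for Level 0 MoClo assembly. The feature table does not annotate the Type IIS sites or overhangs that would release the part for the next assembly level. The promoter sits in a cloning region surrounded by several transcription terminators (lambda t0, his operon, T3Te, tonB and a further putative bacterial terminator fragment), which insulate the part from read-through transcription to and from the backbone.

As a Level 0 part, pC.061 is not an expression vector. It is a storage plasmid from which the promoter is combined with coding sequences, terminators and other standard parts into higher-level transcription units for expression studies.
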