Features (pLannotate 1.2.2; 10 found; start..end, strand, type, name):
     78..172     -  terminator     lambda t0 terminator: transcription terminator from phage lambda
    209..268     +  terminator     his operon terminator: This putative transcriptin terminator from the E. coli his operon has a 2-bp deletion introduced during synthesis. Its efficiency has not been determined.
    328..357     -  terminator     T3Te terminator: phage T3 early transcription terminator
    369..399     +  promoter       trc promoter: strong E. coli promoter; hybrid between the trp and lac UV5 promoters
    407..423     +  protein_bind   lac operator: The lac repressor binds to the lac operator to inhibit transcription in E. coli. This inhibition can be relieved by adding lactose or isopropyl-β-D-thiogalactopyranoside (IPTG). lac repressor encoded by lacI
    469..500     +  terminator     tonB terminator: bidirectional E. coli tonB-P14 transcription terminator
    547..587     -  terminator     bacterial terminator (fragment): putative bacterial transcription terminator
    599..1414    -  CDS            KanR: aminoglycoside phosphotransferase confers resistance to kanamycin in bacteria or G418 (Geneticin®) in eukaryotes
   1772..2722    -  CDS            Rep101: RepA protein needed for replication with the pSC101 origin; rep101
   2770..2992    -  rep_origin     pSC101 ori: low-copy replication origin that requires the Rep101 protein
>Addgene plasmid #119603 | pC.061 | addgene full sequence | sequence record 258462 | Addgene NGS Result
TTCAGACTGGCTAATGCACCCAGTAAGGCAGCGGTATCATCAACAGGCTTACCCGTCTTACTGTCCCTAG
TGCTTGGATTCTCACCAATAAAAAACGCCCGGCGGCAACCGAGCGTTCTGAACAAATCCAGATGGAGTTC
TGAGGTCATTACTGGATCTATCAACAGGAGTCCAAGCGAGCTCGTAAACTTGGTCTGACAGCTCTAGCTC
CGGCAAAAAAACGGGCAAGGTGTCACCACCCTGCCCTTTTTCTTTAAAACCGAAAAGATTACTTCGCGTT
TGCCACCTGACGTCTAAGAAAAGGAATATTCAGCAATTTGCCCGTGCCGAAGAAAGGCCCACCCGTGAAG
GTGAGCCGGTCTCAGGAGTTGACAATTAATCATCGCGGCTCGTATAATGTGTGGAATTGTGAGCGGATAA
CAATTTCACACATACTAGAGAAAGAGGAGAAATACTAAATGTGAGACCAGTCAAAAGCCTCCGACCGGAG
GCTTTTGACTAAAACTTCCCTTGGGGTTATCATTGGGGCTCACTCAAAGGCGGTAATCAGATAAAAAAAA
TCCTTAGCTTTCGCTAAGGATGATTTCTGCTAGTATTATTAGAAAAACTCATCGAGCATCAAATGAAACT
GCAATTTATTCATATCAGGATTATCAATACCATATTTTTGAAAAAGCCGTTTCTGTAATGAAGGAGAAAA
CTCACCGAGGCAGTTCCAAAGAATGGCAAGGTCCTGGTAACGGTCTGCGATTCCGACCCGTCCAACATCA
ATACAACCTATTAATTTCCCCTCGTCAAAAATAAGGTTATCAAGTGAGAAATCACCATGAGTGACGACTG
AATCCGGTGAGAATGGCAAGAGCTTGTGCATTTCTTTCCAGACTTGTTCAACAGGCCAGCCATTACGCTC
GTCATCAAAATCACTCGCATCAACCAAACCGTTATTCATGCGTGATTGCGCCTGAGCAAGACGAAATACA
CGATCGCTGTTAAAAGGACAATTACAAACAGGAATCGAATGTAACCGGCGCAGGAACACGGCCAGCGCAT
CAACAATATTTTCACCTGAATCAGGATATTCTTCTAATACCTGGAAGGCTGTTTTCCCAGGAATCGCGGT
GGTGAGTAACCACGCATCATCAGGAGTACGGATAAAATGCTTGATGGTCGGGAGAGGCATAAACTCCGTC
AGCCAGTTGAGACGGACCATCTCATCTGTAACATCATTGGCAACGCTACCTTTGCCATGTTTCAGAAACA
ACTCTGGCGCATCGGGCTTCCCATACAAGCGATAGATTGTCGCACCTGATTGCCCGACATTATCGCGAGC
CCATTTATACCCATATAAATCAGCGTCCATGTTGGAGTTTAAGCGCGGACGGGAGCAAGACGTTTCCCGT
TGAATATGGCTCATAACACCCCTTGTATTACTGTTTATGTAAGCAGACAGTTTTATTGTTCATGATGATA
TATTTTTATCTTGTGCAATGTAACATCAGAGATTTTGAGACACAACGTGGCTTTGTTGAATAAATCGAAC
TTTTGCTGAGTTGAAGGATCAGCTCTAGTAGTTACATTGTCGATCTGTTCATGGTGAACAGCTTTGAATG
CACCAAAAACTCGTAAAAGCTCTGATGTATCTATCTTTTTTACACCGTTTTCATCTGTGCATATGGACAG
TTTTCCCTTTGATATGTAACGGTGAACAGTTGTTCTACTTTTGTTTGTTAGTCTTGATGCTTCACTGATA
GATACAAGAGCCATAAGAACCTCAGATCCTTCCGTATTTAGCCAGTATGTTCTCTAGTGTGGTTCGTTGT
TTTTGCGTGAGCCATGAGAACGAACCATTGAGATCATACTTACTTTGCATGTCACTCAAAAATTTTGCCT
CAAAACTGGTGAGCTGAATTTTTGCAGTTAAAGCATCGTGTAGTGTTTTTCTTAGTCCGTTATGTAGGTA
GGAATCTGATGTAATGGTTGTTGGTATTTTGTCACCATTCATTTTTATCTGGTTGTTCTCAAGTTCGGTT
ACGAGATCCATTTGTCTATCTAGTTCAACTTGGAAAATCAACGTATCAGTCGGGCGGCCTCGCTTATCAA
CCACCAATTTCATATTGCTGTAAGTGTTTAAATCTTTACTTATTGGTTTCAAAACCCATTGGTTAAGCCT
TTTAAACTCATGGTAGTTATTTTCAAGCATTAACATGAACTTAAATTCATCAAGGCTAATCTCTATATTT
GCCTTGTGAGTTTTCTTTTGTGTTAGTTCTTTTAATAACCACTCATAAATCCTCATAGAGTATTTGTTTT
CAAAAGACTTAACATGTTCCAGATTATATTTTATGAATTTTTTTAACTGGAAAAGATAAGGCAATATCTC
TTCACTAAAAACTAATTCTAATTTTTCGCTTGAGAACTTGGCATAGTTTGTCCACTGGAAAATCTCAAAG
CCTTTAACCAAAGGATTCCTGATTTCCACAGTTCTCGTCATCAGCTCTCTGGTTGCTTTAGCTAATACAC
CATAAGCATTTTCCCTACTGATGTTCATCATCTGAGCGTATTGGTTATAAGTGAACGATACCGTCCGTTC
TTTCCTTGTAGGGTTTTCAATCGTGGGGTTGAGTAGTGCCACACAGCATAAAATTAGCTTGGTTTCATGC
TCCGTTAAGTCATAGCGACTAATCGCTAGTTCATTTGCTTTGAAAACAACTAATTCAGACATACATCTCA
ATTGGTCTAGGTGATTTTAATCACTATACCAATTGAGATGGGCTAGTCAATGATAATTACATGTCCTTTT
CCTTTGAGTTGTGGGTATCTGTAAATTCTGCTAGACCTTTGCTGGAAAACTTGTAAATTCTGCTAGACCC
TCTGTAAATTCCGCTAGACCTTTGTGTGTTTTTTTTGTTTATATTCAAGTGGTTATAATTTATAGAATAA
AGAAAGAATAAAAAAAGATAAAAAGAATAGATCCCAGCCCTGTGTATAACTCACTACTTTAGTCAGTTCC
GCAGTATTACAAAAGGATGTCGCAAACGCTGTTTGCTCCTCTACAAAACAGACCTTAAAACCCTAAAGGC
TTAAGTAGCACCCTCGCAAGCTCGGGCAAATCGCTGAATATTCCTTTTGTCTCCGACCATCAGGCACCTG
AGTCGCTGTCTTTTTCGTGACATTCAGTTCGCTGCGCTCACGGCTCTGGCAGTGAATGGGGGTAAATGGC
ACTACAGGCGCCTTTTATGGATTCATGCAAGGAAACTACCCATAATACAAGAAAAGCCCGTCACGGGCTT
CTCAGGGCGTTTTATGGCGGGTCTGCTATGTGGTGCTATCTGACTTTTTGCTGTTCAGCAGTTCCTGCCC
TCTGATTTTCCAGTCTGACCACTTCGGATTATCCCGTGACAGGTCA
