>Addgene plasmid #119603 | pC.061 | depositor partial sequence | sequence record 226100 | Ptic
TTGACAATTAATCATCGCGGCTCGTATAATGTGTGGAATTGTGAGCGGATAACAATTTCACACATACTAG
AGAAAGAGGAGAAATACTA
